>Addgene plasmid #217161 | pCMV-S2_DM | addgene full sequence | sequence record 443166 | Addgene NGS Result
GACATTGATTATTGACTAGTTATTAATAGTAATCAATTACGGGGTCATTAGTTCATAGCCCATATATGGA
GTTCCGCGTTACATAACTTACGGTAAATGGCCCGCCTGGCTGACCGCCCAACGACCCCCGCCCATTGACG
TCAATAATGACGTATGTTCCCATAGTAACGCCAATAGGGACTTTCCATTGACGTCAATGGGTGGAGTATT
TACGGTAAACTGCCCACTTGGCAGTACATCAAGTGTATCATATGCCAAGTACGCCCCCTATTGACGTCAA
TGACGGTAAATGGCCCGCCTGGCATTATGCCCAGTACATGACCTTATGGGACTTTCCTACTTGGCAGTAC
ATCTACGTATTAGTCATCGCTATTACCATGGTGATGCGGTTTTGGCAGTACATCAATGGGCGTGGATAGC
GGTTTGACTCACGGGGATTTCCAAGTCTCCACCCCATTGACGTCAATGGGAGTTTGTTTTGGCACCAAAA
TCAACGGGACTTTCCAAAATGTCGTAACAACTCCGCCCCATTGACGCAAATGGGCGGTAGGCGTGTACGG
TGGGAGGTCTATATAAGCAGAGCTCTCTGGCTAACTAGAGAACCCACTGCTTACTGGCTTATCGAAATTA
ATACGACTCACTATAGGGAGACCCAAGCTTGGTACCGAGCTCGGATCCACTAGTAACGGCCGCCAGTGTG
CTGGAATTCGCCGCCACCATGCCTGGTAAACGCCTGAGCTTCGAAGTGGTGCAGCTGATCTTTTATAACC
ATCACCTGGGCAAGAGCGTTAAGGAGCTGAGCGAAATGTTTAGCGCAAGCCGCCGCACCATTTATAACGT
GATTAACCGCGCGAAAAACGAAGGTCGCCTGGATAGCAAATGTGGCGCCGGCCGCAAAAACAAAATTAGC
AACCGCAGCGATCGCCTGATTATGCGCAAAATTTACGAGAACCCTCAGATCAGCTTACGCACCGTGGCGA
AAGAACTGAAGGAAGAGTGCGATCTGGATGTGAGCCATGAAACCGTGCGCCAGGCAATTCTGCGCCATAA
GTATCACTCACGCGTGGCCCGTAAAAAGCCTATGCTGAGCGCCATTAACATCGAAAAGCGCCTGACCTTC
GCGATCAAAATGCAGCATCAGCCGGAGGATTATTGGAACAACGTGATCTTCTGCGATGAAACCAAGATGA
TGCTGTACTATAACGATGGCCCTAACCGCGTTTGGCGCAAAGCGTTAACCGCACTGGAGAACCGCAACAT
CATTCCGACCGTGAAATTTGGCAAGCTGAGCGTGATGATTTGGGGCTGCATTAGCTCACGTGGTGTGGGT
GACCTGGCGTTTATTGAAAACACCATGAACGCGGAACAGTTCCTGAACATTCTGAAATGCAACCTGACCA
GCAGCGCCAAAAAATTCGGCTTCTACAAGAACAACCGCCCGGATTTCAAATTCTATCAGGATAACGACCC
GAAACATAAAGCCCTGAACGTGCGCAACTGGCTGGTTTATGACTGCGGCAAGGTGATCGATACCCATCCG
CAGAACCCGGATCTGAACCCTATTGAAAACCTGTGGGTGCACCTGAAAAAAAAAGTGGCCAAACGCAGCC
CTAATAATCGCGCGGCGCTGAAAGCAGCGATCCTGGAAGAATGGCATAAAATCCCGCAGCAGTACGACCT
GGAAAAACTGTTCTTCCAGTGATGAGCGGCCGCTCGAGCATGCATCTAGAGGGCCCTATTCTATAGTGTC
ACCTAAATGCTAGAGCTCGCTGATCAGCCTCGACTGTGCCTTCTAGTTGCCAGCCATCTGTTGTTTGCCC
CTCCCCCGTGCCTTCCTTGACCCTGGAAGGTGCCACTCCCACTGTCCTTTCCTAATAAAATGAGGAAATT
GCATCGCATTGTCTGAGTAGGTGTCATTCTATTCTGGGGGGTGGGGTGGGGCAGGACAGCAAGGGGGAGG
ATTGGGAAGACAATAGCAGGCATGCTGGGGATGCGGTGGGCTCTATGGCTTCTGAGGCGGAAAGAACCAG
CTGGGGCTCTAGGGGGTATCCCC
[124 nt withheld, positions 2054-2177]
C
[91 nt withheld, positions 2179-2269]
A
[49 nt withheld, positions 2271-2319]
CCTTTGACGTTGGAGTCCACGTTCTTT
[37 nt withheld, positions 2347-2383]
ACCCTATCTCGGTCTATTCTTTTGATTTATAAGGGATTTTGCCGATTTCGGCCTATTGGTTAAAAAATGA
GCTGATTTAACAAAAATTTAACGCGAATTAATTCTGTGGAATGTGTGTCAGTTAGGGTGTGGAAAGTCCC
CAGGCTCCCCAGCAGGCAGAAGTATGCAAAGCATGCATCTCAATTAGTCAGCAACCAGGTGTGGAAAGTC
CCCAGGCTCCCCAGCAGGCAGAAGTATGCAAAGCATGCATCTCAATTAGTCAGCAACCATAGTCCCGCCC
CTAACTCCGCCCATCCCGCCCCTAACTCCGCCCAGTTCCGCCCATTCTCCGCCCCATGGCTGACTAATTT
TTTTTATTTATGCAGAGGCCGAGGCCGCCTCTGCCTCTGAGCTATTCCAGAAGTAGTGAGGAGGCTTTTT
TGGAGGCCTAGGCTTTTGCAAAAAGCTCCCCGAAATGACCGACCAAGCGACGCCCAACCTGCCATCACGA
GATTTCGATTCCACCGCCGCCTTCTATGAAAGGTTGGGCTTCGGAATCGTTTTCCGGGACGCCGGCTGGA
TGATCCTCCAGCGCGGGGATCTCATGCTGGAGTTCTTCGCCCACCCCAACTTGTTTATTGCAGCTTATAA
TGGTTACAAATAAAGCAATAGCATCACAAATTTCACAAATAAAGCATTTTTTTCACTGCATTCTAGTTGT
GGTTTGTCCAAACTCATCAATGTATCTTATCATGTCTGTATACCGTCGACCTCTAGCTAGAGCTTGGCGT
AATCATGGTCATAGCTGTTTCCTGTGTGAAATTGTTATCCGCTCACAATTCCACACAACATACGAGCCGG
AAGCATAAAGTGTAAAGCCTGGGGTGCCTAATGAGTGAGCTAACTCACATTAATTGCGTTGCGCTCACTG
CCCGCTTTCCAGTCGGGAAACCTGTCGTGCCAGCTGCATTAATGAATCGGCCAACGCGCGGGGAGAGGCG
GTTTGCGTATTGGGCGCTCTTCCGCTTCCTCGCTCACTGACTCGCTGCGCTCGGTCGTTCGGCTGCGGCG
AGCGGTATCAGCTCACTCAAAGGCGGTAATACGGTTATCCACAGAATCAGGGGATAACGCAGGAAAGAAC
ATGTGAGCAAAAGGCCAGCAAAAGGCCAGGAACCGTAAAAAGGCCGCGTTGCTGGCGTTTTTCCATAGGC
TCCGCCCCCCTGACGAGCATCACAAAAATCGACGCTCAAGTCAGAGGTGGCGAAACCCGACAGGACTATA
AAGATACCAGGCGTTTCCCCCTGGAAGCTCCCTCGTGCGCTCTCCTGTTCCGACCCTGCCGCTTACCGGA
TACCTGTCCGCCTTTCTCCCTTCGGGAAGCGTGGCGCTTTCTCATAGCTCACGCTGTAGGTATCTCAGTT
CGGTGTAGGTCGTTCGCTCCAAGCTGGGCTGTGTGCACGAACCCCCCGTTCAGCCCGACCGCTGCGCCTT
ATCCGGTAACTATCGTCTTGAGTCCAACCCGGTAAGACACGACTTATCGCCACTGGCAGCAGCCACTGGT
AACAGGATTAGCAGAGCGAGGTATGTAGGCGGTGCTACAGAGTTCTTGAAGTGGTGGCCTAACTACGGCT
ACACTAGAAGAACAGTATTTGGTATCTGCGCTCTGCTGAAGCCAGTTACCTTCGGAAAAAGAGTTGGTAG
CTCTTGATCCGGCAAACAAACCACCGCTGGTAGCGGTGGTTTTTTTGTTTGCAAGCAGCAGATTACGCGC
AGAAAAAAAGGATCTCAAGAAGATCCTTTGATCTTTTCTACGGGGTCTGACGCTCAGTGGAACGAAAACT
CACGTTAAGGGATTTTGGTCATGAGATTATCAAAAAGGATCTTCACCTAGATCCTTTTAAATTAAAAATG
AAGTTTTAAATCAATCTAAAGTATATATGAGTAAACTTGGTCTGACAGTTACCAATGCTTAATCAGTGAG
GCACCTATCTCAGCGATCTGTCTATTTCGTTCATCCATAGTTGCCTGACTCCCCGTCGTGTAGATAACTA
CGATACGGGAGGGCTTACCATCTGGCCCCAGTGCTGCAATGATACCGCGAGACCCACGCTCACCGGCTCC
AGATTTATCAGCAATAAACCAGCCAGCCGGAAGGGCCGAGCGCAGAAGTGGTCCTGCAACTTTATCCGCC
TCCATCCAGTCTATTAATTGTTGCCGGGAAGCTAGAGTAAGTAGTTCGCCAGTTAATAGTTTGCGCAACG
TTGTTGCCATTGCTACAGGCATCGTGGTGTCACGCTCGTCGTTTGGTATGGCTTCATTCAGCTCCGGTTC
CCAACGATCAAGGCGAGTTACATGATCCCCCATGTTGTGCAAAAAAGCGGTTAGCTCCTTCGGTCCTCCG
ATCGTTGTCAGAAGTAAGTTGGCCGCAGTGTTATCACTCATGGTTATGGCAGCACTGCATAATTCTCTTA
CTGTCATGCCATCCGTAAGATGCTTTTCTGTGACTGGTGAGTACTCAACCAAGTCATTCTGAGAATAGTG
TATGCGGCGACCGAGTTGCTCTTGCCCGGCGTCAATACGGGATAATACCGCGCCACATAGCAGAACTTTA
AAAGTGCTCATCATTGGAAAACGTTCTTCGGGGCGAAAACTCTCAAGGATCTTACCGCTGTTGAGATCCA
GTTCGATGTAACCCACTCGTGCACCCAACTGATCTTCAGCATCTTTTACTTTCACCAGCGTTTCTGGGTG
AGCAAAAACAGGAAGGCAAAATGCCGCAAAAAAGGGAATAAGGGCGACACGGAAATGTTGAATACTCATA
CTCTTCCTTTTTCAATATTATTGAAGCATTTATCAGGGTTATTGTCTCATGAGCGGATACATATTTGAAT
GTATTTAGAAAAATAAACAAATAGGGGTTCCGCGCACATTTCCCCGAAAAGTGCCACCTGACGTCGACGG
ATCGGGAGATCTCCCGATCCCCTATGGTGCACTCTCAGTACAATCTGCTCTGATGCCGCATAGTTAAGCC
AGTATCTGCTCCCTGCTTGTGTGTTGGAGGTCGCTGAGTAGTGCGCGAGCAAAATTTAAGCTACAACAAG
GCAAGGCTTGACCGACAATTGCATGAAGAATCTGCTTAGGGTTAGGCGTTTTGCGCTGCTTCGCGATGTA
CGGGCCAGATATACGCGTT
Features (pLannotate 1.2.2; 19 found; start..end, strand, type, name):
      1..380     +  enhancer       CMV enhancer: human cytomegalovirus immediate early enhancer
    381..584     +  promoter       CMV promoter: human cytomegalovirus (CMV) immediate early promoter
    580..613     +  LTR            5' LTR (truncated) (fragment): truncated 5' long terminal repeat (LTR) from HIV-1
    629..647     +  promoter       T7 promoter: promoter for bacteriophage T7 RNA polymerase
   1740..1758    -  promoter       SP6 promoter: promoter for bacteriophage SP6 RNA polymerase
   1784..2008    +  polyA_signal   bGH poly(A) signal: bovine growth hormone polyadenylation signal
   2012..2033    +  promoter       SV40 promoter (fragment): SV40 enhancer and early promoter
   2054..2482    +  rep_origin     f1 ori (sequence partly withheld): f1 bacteriophage origin of replication; arrow indicates direction of (+) strand synthesis
   2496..2825    +  promoter       SV40 promoter: SV40 enhancer and early promoter
   2838..2996    +  CDS            ble (fragment): BLE_KLEPN - Experimental evidence at protein level: Swiss-Prot protein existence level 1. Binding protein with a strong affinity to the bleomycin family of antibiotics. Binds to CL990; an antimitotic-antibiotic compound. From Klebsiella pneumoniae.
   2991..3112    +  polyA_signal   SV40 poly(A) signal: SV40 polyadenylation signal
   3185..3201    -  protein_bind   lac operator: The lac repressor binds to the lac operator to inhibit transcription in E. coli. This inhibition can be relieved by adding lactose or isopropyl-β-D-thiogalactopyranoside (IPTG). lac repressor encoded by lacI
   3209..3239    -  promoter       lac promoter: promoter for the E. coli lac operon
   3254..3275    -  protein_bind   CAP binding site: CAP binding activates transcription in the presence of cAMP. E. coli catabolite activator protein
   3288..3380    -  CDS            lacI (fragment): lac repressor; lacI; The lac repressor binds to the lac operator to inhibit transcription in E. coli. This inhibition can be relieved by adding lactose or isopropyl-β-D-thiogalactopyranoside (IPTG).
   3563..4151    -  rep_origin     ori: high-copy-number ColE1/pMB1/pBR322/pUC origin of replication
   4322..5182    -  CDS            AmpR: β-lactamase; bla; confers resistance to ampicillin, carbenicillin, and related antibiotics
   5183..5287    -  promoter       AmpR promoter: bla
   5346..5398    -  misc_feature   bom (fragment): basis of mobility region from pBR322
