[The description below was written by a language model from this plasmid's Addgene catalogue record and pLannotate feature annotations shown in this document.]
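Description:
pCMV-S2_DM is a 5,552-nt mammalian expression plasmid built on a pCMV backbone for transient production of the S2_DM transposase, a synthetic coding sequence, in cultured mammalian cells. It is propagated in E. coli as a high-copy plasmid through a ColE1/pUC-type origin and selected with ampicillin via the β-lactamase gene and its native promoter. An f1 phage origin is also present, along with remnants typical of this backbone family: a lac promoter/operator with CAP site, a short lacI fragment and a partial bom region.

The expression cassette consists of the human cytomegalovirus immediate-early enhancer and promoter, followed by a T7 promoter, an unannotated interval of roughly 1.1 kb, a reverse-oriented SP6 promoter and the bovine growth hormone polyadenylation signal. The automated annotation does not label the transposase itself, but this gap between the T7 and SP6 sites is the only position where the insert could sit. The flanking phage promoters could serve for in vitro transcription or as sequencing primer sites. The cloning sites used are recorded as unknown, and no epitope tag or reporter is annotated. Downstream, an SV40 early promoter drives only a short fragment of a bleomycin-resistance (ble) gene ahead of an SV40 poly(A) signal, so a functional mammalian selection marker does not appear to be retained. The brief match to a truncated HIV-1 LTR next to the CMV promoter is likely an incidental annotation hit rather than a lentiviral element.

The plasmid comes from a survey of DNA transposons tested in human cells for genome engineering. In such work it would serve as the helper supplying transposase in trans, although the record does not describe a matching transposon donor.
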