Addgene plasmid #217161: pCMV-S2_DM
Purpose: Mammalian expression vector for expression of S2_DM transposase (CMV promoter)
Depositing lab: Haoyi Wang. Depositing organization: Institute of Zoology, Chinese Academy of Sciences. Publication: Heterologous survey of 130 DNA transposons in human cells highlights their functional divergence and expands the genome engineering toolbox. Zhang T, Tan S, Tang N, Li Y, Zhang C, Sun J, Guo Y, Gao H, Cai Y, Sun W, Wang C, Fu L, Ma H, Wu Y, Hu X, Zhang X, Gee P, Yan W, Zhao Y, Chen Q, Guo B, Wang H, Zhang YE. Cell. 2024 Jul 11;187(14):3741-3760.e30. doi: 10.1016/j.cell.2024.05.007. Epub 2024 Jun 5. PubMed 38843831.
Backbone
  Vector backbone: pCMV
  Vector type: Mammalian Expression
Growth in bacteria
  Bacterial resistance: Ampicillin, 100 μg/mL
  Growth temperature: 37°C
  Growth strain: DH5alpha
  Copy number: High Copy
Gene/Insert
  Gene/Insert name: S2_DM transposase
  Species: Synthetic
  Cloning method: Restriction Enzyme; 5′ cloning site Unknown (unknown if destroyed); 3′ cloning site Unknown (unknown if destroyed)
Terms and licenses: Academic/Nonprofit Terms; Industry Terms: Not Available to Industry
How to cite: pCMV-S2_DM was a gift from Haoyi Wang (Addgene plasmid # 217161 ; http://n2t.net/addgene:217161 ; RRID:Addgene_217161)
